Addgene plasmid #37083: pAAV-Ef1a-DIO-mCherry-WPRE-pA
Purpose: Cre-dependent expression of mCherry
Depositing lab: Bernardo Sabatini. Depositing organization: Harvard Medical School. Publication: Novel recombinant adeno-associated viruses for Cre activated and inactivated transgene expression in neurons. Saunders A, Johnson CA, Sabatini BL. Front Neural Circuits. 2012 Jul 27;6:47. doi: 10.3389/fncir.2012.00047. eCollection 2012. PubMed 22866029.
Backbone
  Vector backbone: pAAV-Ef1a-DIO-hChR2(H134R)-mCherry-WPRE-pA
  Backbone manufacturer: K. Deisseroth Lab
  Backbone size w/o insert (bp): 5603
  Total vector size (bp): 6314
  Vector type: AAV, Cre/Lox ; Cre-On
Growth in bacteria
  Bacterial resistance: Ampicillin, 100 μg/mL
  Growth temperature: 37°C
  Growth strain: Stbl3
  Copy number: Unknown
Gene/Insert
  Gene/Insert name: mCherry
  Species: Synthetic
  Insert size (bp): 711
  Promoter: EF1a
  Cloning method: Restriction Enzyme; 5′ cloning site Asc1 (not destroyed); 3′ cloning site Nhe1 (not destroyed)
  Sequencing primers: 5′ CTTCCATTTCAGGTGTCGTG; 3′ GCAGCGTATCCACATAGCG
Resource information
  A portion of this plasmid was derived from a plasmid made by: Karl Deisseroth Lab, Stanford Univ.
Terms and licenses: Academic/Nonprofit Terms; Industry Terms: Not Available to Industry
How to cite: pAAV-Ef1a-DIO-mCherry-WPRE-pA was a gift from Bernardo Sabatini (Addgene plasmid # 37083 ; http://n2t.net/addgene:37083 ; RRID:Addgene_37083)
