[The description below was written by a language model from this plasmid's Addgene catalogue record and pLannotate feature annotations shown in this document.]
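Description:
pAAV-Ef1a-DIO-mCherry-WPRE-pA is a 6.3 kb adeno-associated virus transfer plasmid for Cre-dependent ("Cre-On") expression of the red fluorescent protein mCherry. It was built from a pAAV-Ef1a-DIO-hChR2(H134R)-mCherry-WPRE-pA backbone by placing a 711 bp mCherry insert between AscI and NheI sites, both of which are retained. The plasmid is maintained in bacteria through a high-copy ColE1/pUC-type origin and selected with ampicillin via the bla gene. The backbone also carries an M13 phage origin. The record lists a recombination-deficient strain (Stbl3) for propagation, which fits the presence of the repeat-rich ITRs.

The expression cassette lies between two AAV2 inverted terminal repeats, which allow the intervening DNA to be replicated and packaged into recombinant AAV particles when helper functions are supplied. Transcription is driven by the human EF-1α promoter with its associated intron A sequences. Downstream, the mCherry coding sequence sits in the antisense orientation and is flanked by a double-floxed inverted open reading frame (DIO) arrangement: a lox2272/loxP pair on one side and an oppositely oriented lox2272/loxP pair on the other. Because the two lox variants are mutually incompatible, Cre first inverts the cassette through one pair and then excises a site of the other pair, which locks mCherry in the sense orientation. Cells lacking Cre therefore should not produce the protein. A WPRE enhances transcript stability and expression, and a human growth hormone polyadenylation signal terminates the message.

The associated publication concerns Cre-activated and Cre-inactivated AAV transgene expression in neurons, so the construct is suited to fluorescently labelling genetically defined, Cre-expressing cell populations after viral delivery.
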