Features (pLannotate 1.2.2; 24 found; start..end, strand, type, name):
      1..141     -  repeat_region  AAV2 ITR: inverted terminal repeat of adeno-associated virus serotype 2 inverted
    169..235     +  CDS            small t antigen (fragment): SV40 (simian virus 40) small t antigen
    261..472     +  promoter       EF-1α core promoter: core promoter for human elongation factor EF-1α
    473..581     +  intron         EF-1α intron A (fragment): intron upstream of the start codon of human EF-1α
   1207..1410    +  intron         EF-1α intron A: truncated intron upstream of the start codon of human EF-1α
   1426..1443    +  misc_feature   MCS (fragment): pUC18/19 multiple cloning site
   1450..1483    +  protein_bind   lox2272: Cre-mediated recombination occurs in the 8-bp core sequence (GGATACTT). lox2272 sites are compatible with each other, but incompatible with loxP or loxN sites (Lee and Saito, 1988). Cre recombinase
   1484..1533    -  intron         β-globin intron (fragment): internally truncated intron from human β-globin
   1534..1567    +  protein_bind   loxP: Cre-mediated recombination occurs in the 8-bp core sequence (GCATACAT). Cre recombinase
   1579..2286    -  CDS            mCherry: mCherry is a basic (constitutively fluorescent) red fluorescent protein published in 2004, derived from Discosoma sp.. It is reported to be a very rapidly-maturing monomer with low acid sensitivity.
   2299..2332    -  protein_bind   lox2272: Cre-mediated recombination occurs in the 8-bp core sequence (GGATACTT). lox2272 sites are compatible with each other, but incompatible with loxP or loxN sites (Lee and Saito, 1988). Cre recombinase
   2333..2382    -  intron         β-globin intron (fragment): internally truncated intron from human β-globin
   2383..2416    -  protein_bind   loxP: Cre-mediated recombination occurs in the 8-bp core sequence (GCATACAT). Cre recombinase
   2417..2441    +  misc_feature   MCS (fragment): pBluescript multiple cloning site
   2441..3029    +  misc_feature   WPRE: woodchuck hepatitis virus posttranscriptional regulatory element
   3061..3537    +  polyA_signal   hGH poly(A) signal: human growth hormone polyadenylation signal
   3577..3717    +  repeat_region  AAV2 ITR: inverted terminal repeat of adeno-associated virus serotype 2 inverted
   3722..3773    -  misc_feature   bom (fragment): basis of mobility region from pBR322
   3792..4172    +  rep_origin     M13 ori (sequence partly withheld): M13 bacteriophage origin of replication; arrow indicates direction of (+) strand synthesis
   4248..4297    -  misc_feature   bom (fragment): basis of mobility region from pBR322
   4399..4434    -  CDS            rop (fragment): Rop protein, which maintains plasmids at low copy number; rop
   4529..4633    +  promoter       AmpR promoter: bla
   4634..5494    +  CDS            AmpR: β-lactamase; bla; confers resistance to ampicillin, carbenicillin, and related antibiotics
   5665..6253    +  rep_origin     ori: high-copy-number ColE1/pMB1/pBR322/pUC origin of replication
>Addgene plasmid #37083 | pAAV-Ef1a-DIO-mCherry-WPRE-pA | depositor full sequence | sequence record 46516 | pAAV-Ef1a-DIO-mCherry-WPRE-pA sequence 6314 bps
CCTGCAGGCAGCTGCGCGCTCGCTCGCTCACTGAGGCCGCCCGGGCAAAGCCCGGGCGTCGGGCGACCTT
TGGTCGCCCGGCCTCAGTGAGCGAGCGAGCGCGCAGAGAGGGAGTGGCCAACTCCATCACTAGGGGTTCC
TGCGGCCGCACGCGTAAGCTTTGCAAAGATGGATAAAGTTTTAAACAGAGAGGAATCTTTGCAGCTAATG
GACCTTCTAGGTCTTGAAAGGAGTGGGAATTGGCTCCGGTGCCCGTCAGTGGGCAGAGCGCACATCGCCC
ACAGTCCCCGAGAAGTTGGGGGGAGGGGTCGGCAATTGAACCGGTGCCTAGAGAAGGTGGCGCGGGGTAA
ACTGGGAAAGTGATGTCGTGTACTGGCTCCGCCTTTTTCCCGAGGGTGGGGGAGAACCGTATATAAGTGC
AGTAGTCGCCGTGAACGTTCTTTTTCGCAACGGGTTTGCCGCCAGAACACAGGTAAGTGCCGTGTGTGGT
TCCCGCGGGCCTGGCCTCTTTACGGGTTATGGCCCTTGCGTGCCTTGAATTACTTCCACTGGCTGCAGTA
CGTGATTCTTGATCCCGAGCTTCGGGTTGGAAGTGGGTGGGAGAGTTCGAGGCCTTGCGCTTAAGGAGCC
CCTTCGCCTCGTGCTTGAGTTGAGGCCTGGCCTGGGCGCTGGGGCCGCCGCGTGCGAATCTGGTGGCACC
TTCGCGCCTGTCTCGCTGCTTTCGATAAGTCTCTAGCCATTTAAAATTTTTGATGACCTGCTGCGACGCT
TTTTTTCTGGCAAGATAGTCTTGTAAATGCGGGCCAAGATCTGCACACTGGTATTTCGGTTTTTGGGGCC
GCGGGCGGCGACGGGGCCCGTGCGTCCCAGCGCACATGTTCGGCGAGGCGGGGCCTGCGAGCGCGGCCAC
CGAGAATCGGACGGGGGTAGTCTCAAGCTGGCCGGCCTGCTCTGGTGCCTGGCCTCGCGCCGCCGTGTAT
CGCCCCGCCCTGGGCGGCAAGGCTGGCCCGGTCGGCACCAGTTGCGTGAGCGGAAAGATGGCCGCTTCCC
GGCCCTGCTGCAGGGAGCTCAAAATGGAGGACGCGGCGCTCGGGAGAGCGGGCGGGTGAGTCACCCACAC
AAAGGAAAAGGGCCTTTCCGTCCTCAGCCGTCGCTTCATGTGACTCCACGGAGTACCGGGCGCCGTCCAG
GCACCTCGATTAGTTCTCGAGCTTTTGGAGTACGTCGTCTTTAGGTTGGGGGGAGGGGTTTTATGCGATG
GAGTTTCCCCACACTGAGTGGGTGGAGACTGAAGTTAGGCCAGCTTGGCACTTGATGTAATTCTCCTTGG
AATTTGCCCTTTTTGAGTTTGGATCTTGGTTCATTCTCAAGCCTCAGACAGTGGTTCAAAGTTTTTTTCT
TCCATTTCAGGTGTCGTGAGGTACCGGATCCTCTAGAGTCGACTCCGGAATAACTTCGTATAGGATACTT
TATACGAAGTTATGCAGAATGGTAGCTGGATTGTAGCTGCTATTAGCAATATGAAACCTCTTAATAACTT
CGTATAGCATACATTATACGAAGTTATGGCGCGCCTTACTTGTACAGCTCGTCCATGCCGCCGGTGGAGT
GGCGGCCCTCGGCGCGTTCGTACTGTTCCACGATGGTGTAGTCCTCGTTGTGGGAGGTGATGTCCAACTT
GATGTTGACGTTGTAGGCGCCGGGCAGCTGCACGGGCTTCTTGGCCTTGTAGGTGGTCTTGACCTCAGCG
TCGTAGTGGCCGCCGTCCTTCAGCTTCAGCCTCTGCTTGATCTCGCCCTTCAGGGCGCCGTCCTCGGGGT
ACATCCGCTCGGAGGAGGCCTCCCAGCCCATGGTCTTCTTCTGCATTACGGGGCCGTCGGAGGGGAAGTT
GGTGCCGCGCAGCTTCACCTTGTAGATGAACTCGCCGTCCTGCAGGGAGGAGTCCTGGGTCACGGTCACC
ACGCCGCCGTCCTCGAAGTTCATCACGCGCTCCCACTTGAAGCCCTCGGGGAAGGACAGCTTCAAGTAGT
CGGGGATGTCGGCGGGGTGCTTCACGTAGGCCTTGGAGCCGTACATGAACTGAGGGGACAGGATGTCCCA
GGCGAAGGGCAGGGGGCCACCCTTGGTCACCTTCAGCTTGGCGGTCTGGGTGCCCTCGTAGGGGCGGCCC
TCGCCCTCGCCCTCGATCTCGAACTCGTGGCCGTTCACGGAGCCCTCCATGTGCACCTTGAAGCGCATGA
ACTCCTTGATGATGGCCATGTTATCCTCCTCGCCCTTGCTCACCATGGTGGCGCTAGCATAACTTCGTAT
AAAGTATCCTATACGAAGTTATTTGCCTTAACCCAGAAATTATCACTGTTATTCTTTAGAATGGTGCAAA
GAATAACTTCGTATAATGTATGCTATACGAAGTTATGAATTCGATATCAAGCTTATCGATAATCAACCTC
TGGATTACAAAATTTGTGAAAGATTGACTGGTATTCTTAACTATGTTGCTCCTTTTACGCTATGTGGATA
CGCTGCTTTAATGCCTTTGTATCATGCTATTGCTTCCCGTATGGCTTTCATTTTCTCCTCCTTGTATAAA
TCCTGGTTGCTGTCTCTTTATGAGGAGTTGTGGCCCGTTGTCAGGCAACGTGGCGTGGTGTGCACTGTGT
TTGCTGACGCAACCCCCACTGGTTGGGGCATTGCCACCACCTGTCAGCTCCTTTCCGGGACTTTCGCTTT
CCCCCTCCCTATTGCCACGGCGGAACTCATCGCCGCCTGCCTTGCCCGCTGCTGGACAGGGGCTCGGCTG
TTGGGCACTGACAATTCCGTGGTGTTGTCGGGGAAATCATCGTCCTTTCCTTGGCTGCTCGCCTATGTTG
CCACCTGGATTCTGCGCGGGACGTCCTTCTGCTACGTCCCTTCGGCCCTCAATCCAGCGGACCTTCCTTC
CCGCGGCCTGCTGCCGGCTCTGCGGCCTCTTCCGCGTCTTCGCCTTCGCCCTCAGACGAGTCGGATCTCC
CTTTGGGCCGCCTCCCCGCATCGATACCGAGCGCTGCTCGAGAGATCTACGGGTGGCATCCCTGTGACCC
CTCCCCAGTGCCTCTCCTGGCCCTGGAAGTTGCCACTCCAGTGCCCACCAGCCTTGTCCTAATAAAATTA
AGTTGCATCATTTTGTCTGACTAGGTGTCCTTCTATAATATTATGGGGTGGAGGGGGGTGGTATGGAGCA
AGGGGCAAGTTGGGAAGACAACCTGTAGGGCCTGCGGGGTCTATTGGGAACCAAGCTGGAGTGCAGTGGC
ACAATCTTGGCTCACTGCAATCTCCGCCTCCTGGGTTCAAGCGATTCTCCTGCCTCAGCCTCCCGAGTTG
TTGGGATTCCAGGCATGCATGACCAGGCTCAGCTAATTTTTGTTTTTTTGGTAGAGACGGGGTTTCACCA
TATTGGCCAGGCTGGTCTCCAACTCCTAATCTCAGGTGATCTACCCACCTTGGCCTCCCAAATTGCTGGG
ATTACAGGCGTGAACCACTGCTCCCTTCCCTGTCCTTCTGATTTTGTAGGTAACCACGTGCGGACCGAGC
GGCCGCAGGAACCCCTAGTGATGGAGTTGGCCACTCCCTCTCTGCGCGCTCGCTCGCTCACTGAGGCCGG
GCGACCAAAGGTCGCCCGACGCCCGGGCTTTGCCCGGGCGGCCTCAGTGAGCGAGCGAGCGCGCAGCTGC
CTGCAGGGGCGCCTGATGCGGTATTTTCTCCTTACGCATCTGTGCGGTATTTCACACCGCATA
[142 nt withheld, positions 3774-3915]
C
[141 nt withheld, positions 3917-4057]
CCTTTGACGTTGGAGTCCACGTTCTTT
[37 nt withheld, positions 4085-4121]
ACCCTATCTCGGGCTATTCTTTTGATTTATAAGGGATTTTGCCGATTTCGGCCTATTGGTTAAAAAATGA
GCTGATTTAACAAAAATTTAACGCGAATTTTAACAAAATATTAACGTTTACAATTTTATGGTGCACTCTC
AGTACAATCTGCTCTGATGCCGCATAGTTAAGCCAGCCCCGACACCCGCCAACACCCGCTGACGCGCCCT
GACGGGCTTGTCTGCTCCCGGCATCCGCTTACAGACAAGCTGTGACCGTCTCCGGGAGCTGCATGTGTCA
GAGGTTTTCACCGTCATCACCGAAACGCGCGAGACGAAAGGGCCTCGTGATACGCCTATTTTTATAGGTT
AATGTCATGATAATAATGGTTTCTTAGACGTCAGGTGGCACTTTTCGGGGAAATGTGCGCGGAACCCCTA
TTTGTTTATTTTTCTAAATACATTCAAATATGTATCCGCTCATGAGACAATAACCCTGATAAATGCTTCA
ATAATATTGAAAAAGGAAGAGTATGAGTATTCAACATTTCCGTGTCGCCCTTATTCCCTTTTTTGCGGCA
TTTTGCCTTCCTGTTTTTGCTCACCCAGAAACGCTGGTGAAAGTAAAAGATGCTGAAGATCAGTTGGGTG
CACGAGTGGGTTACATCGAACTGGATCTCAACAGCGGTAAGATCCTTGAGAGTTTTCGCCCCGAAGAACG
TTTTCCAATGATGAGCACTTTTAAAGTTCTGCTATGTGGCGCGGTATTATCCCGTATTGACGCCGGGCAA
GAGCAACTCGGTCGCCGCATACACTATTCTCAGAATGACTTGGTTGAGTACTCACCAGTCACAGAAAAGC
ATCTTACGGATGGCATGACAGTAAGAGAATTATGCAGTGCTGCCATAACCATGAGTGATAACACTGCGGC
CAACTTACTTCTGACAACGATCGGAGGACCGAAGGAGCTAACCGCTTTTTTGCACAACATGGGGGATCAT
GTAACTCGCCTTGATCGTTGGGAACCGGAGCTGAATGAAGCCATACCAAACGACGAGCGTGACACCACGA
TGCCTGTAGCAATGGCAACAACGTTGCGCAAACTATTAACTGGCGAACTACTTACTCTAGCTTCCCGGCA
ACAATTAATAGACTGGATGGAGGCGGATAAAGTTGCAGGACCACTTCTGCGCTCGGCCCTTCCGGCTGGC
TGGTTTATTGCTGATAAATCTGGAGCCGGTGAGCGTGGGTCTCGCGGTATCATTGCAGCACTGGGGCCAG
ATGGTAAGCCCTCCCGTATCGTAGTTATCTACACGACGGGGAGTCAGGCAACTATGGATGAACGAAATAG
ACAGATCGCTGAGATAGGTGCCTCACTGATTAAGCATTGGTAACTGTCAGACCAAGTTTACTCATATATA
CTTTAGATTGATTTAAAACTTCATTTTTAATTTAAAAGGATCTAGGTGAAGATCCTTTTTGATAATCTCA
TGACCAAAATCCCTTAACGTGAGTTTTCGTTCCACTGAGCGTCAGACCCCGTAGAAAAGATCAAAGGATC
TTCTTGAGATCCTTTTTTTCTGCGCGTAATCTGCTGCTTGCAAACAAAAAAACCACCGCTACCAGCGGTG
GTTTGTTTGCCGGATCAAGAGCTACCAACTCTTTTTCCGAAGGTAACTGGCTTCAGCAGAGCGCAGATAC
CAAATACTGTCCTTCTAGTGTAGCCGTAGTTAGGCCACCACTTCAAGAACTCTGTAGCACCGCCTACATA
CCTCGCTCTGCTAATCCTGTTACCAGTGGCTGCTGCCAGTGGCGATAAGTCGTGTCTTACCGGGTTGGAC
TCAAGACGATAGTTACCGGATAAGGCGCAGCGGTCGGGCTGAACGGGGGGTTCGTGCACACAGCCCAGCT
TGGAGCGAACGACCTACACCGAACTGAGATACCTACAGCGTGAGCTATGAGAAAGCGCCACGCTTCCCGA
AGGGAGAAAGGCGGACAGGTATCCGGTAAGCGGCAGGGTCGGAACAGGAGAGCGCACGAGGGAGCTTCCA
GGGGGAAACGCCTGGTATCTTTATAGTCCTGTCGGGTTTCGCCACCTCTGACTTGAGCGTCGATTTTTGT
GATGCTCGTCAGGGGGGCGGAGCCTATGGAAAAACGCCAGCAACGCGGCCTTTTTACGGTTCCTGGCCTT
TTGCTGGCCTTTTGCTCACATGT
