>Addgene plasmid #37083 | pAAV-Ef1a-DIO-mCherry-WPRE-pA | addgene partial sequence | sequence record 47309 | EF1a-fwd
TCTTAATAACTTCGTATAGCATACATTATACGAAGTTATGGCGCGCCTTACTTGTACAGCTCGTCCATGC
CGCCGGTGGAGTGGCGGCCCTCGGCGCGTTCGTACTGTTCCACGATGGTGTAGTCCTCGTTGTGGGAGGT
GATGTCCAACTTGATGTTGACGTTGTAGGCGCCGGGCAGCTGCACGGGCTTCTTGGCCTTGTAGGTGGTC
TTGACCTCAGCGTCGTAGTGGCCGCCGTCCTTCAGCTTCAGCCTCTGCTTGATCTCGCCCTTCAGGGCGC
CGTCCTCGGGGTACATCCGC
